>Addgene plasmid #153503 | pAGM9121_Ani- α Amylase SP | addgene full sequence | sequence record 310675 | Addgene NGS Result
GTGCCGAGGCACGAACCCAGTGGACATAAGCCTGTTCGGTTCGTAAGCTGTAATGCAAGTAGCGTATGCG
CTCACGCAACTGGTCCAGAACCTTGACCGAACGCAGCGGTGGTAACGGCGCAGTGGCGGTTTTCATGGCT
TGTTATGACTGTTTTTTTGGGGTACAGTCTATGCCTCGGGCATCCAAGCAGCAAGCGCGTTACGCCGTGG
GTCGATGTTTGATGTTATGGAGCAGCAACGATGTTACGCAGCAGGGCAGTCGCCCTAAAACAAAGTTAAA
CATCATGGGGGAAGCGGTGATCGCCGAAGTATCGACTCAACTATCAGAGGTAGTTGGCGTCATCGAGCGC
CATCTCGAACCGACGTTGCTGGCCGTACATTTGTACGGCTCCGCAGTGGATGGCGGCCTGAAGCCACACA
GCGATATTGATTTGCTGGTTACGGTGACCGTAAGGCTTGATGAAACAACGCGGCGAGCTTTGATCAACGA
CCTTTTGGAAACTTCGGCTTCCCCTGGAGAGAGCGAGATTCTCCGCGCTGTAGAAGTCACCATTGTTGTG
CACGACGACATCATTCCGTGGCGTTATCCAGCTAAGCGCGAACTGCAATTTGGAGAATGGCAGCGCAATG
ACATTCTTGCAGGTATCTTCGAGCCAGCCACGATCGACATTGATCTGGCTATCTTGCTGACAAAAGCAAG
AGAACATAGCGTTGCCTTGGTAGGTCCAGCGGCGGAGGAACTCTTTGATCCGGTTCCTGAACAGGATCTA
TTTGAGGCGCTAAATGAAACCTTAACGCTATGGAACTCGCCGCCCGACTGGGCTGGCGATGAGCGAAATG
TAGTGCTTACGTTGTCCCGCATTTGGTACAGCGCAGTAACCGGCAAAATCGCGCCGAAGGATGTCGCTGC
CGACTGGGCAATGGAGCGCCTGCCGGCCCAGTATCAGCCCGTCATACTTGAAGCTAGACAGGCTTATCTT
GGACAAGAAGAAGATCGCTTGGCCTCGCGCGCAGATCAGTTGGAAGAATTTGTCCATTACGTGAAAGGCG
AGATCACCAAGGTAGTCGGCAAATAATGTCTAGCTAGAAATTCGTTCAAGCCGACGCCGCTTCGCGGCGC
GGCTTAACTCAAGCGTTAGATGCACTAAGCACATAATTGCTCACAGCCAAACTATCAGGTCAAGTCTGCT
TTTATTATTTTTAAGCGTGCATAATAAGCCCTACACAAATTGGGAGATATATCATGCTGTCAGACCAAGT
TTACTCATATATACTTTAGATTGATTTAAAACTTCATTTTTAATTTAAAAGGATCTAGGTGAAGATCCTT
TTTGATAATCTCATGACCAAAATCCCTTAACGTGAGTTTTCGTTCCACTGAGCGTCAGACCCCGTAGAAA
AGATCAAAGGATCTTCTTGAGATCCTTTTTTTCTGCGCGTAATCTGCTGCTTGCAAACAAAAAAACCACC
GCTACCAGCGGTGGTTTGTTTGCCGGATCAAGAGCTACCAACTCTTTTTCCGAAGGTAACTGGCTTCAGC
AGAGCGCAGATACCAAATACTGTTCTTCTAGTGTAGCCGTAGTTAGGCCACCACTTCAAGAACTCTGTAG
CACCGCCTACATACCTCGCTCTGCTAATCCTGTTACCAGTGGCTGCTGCCAGTGGCGATAAGTCGTGTCT
TACCGGGTTGGACTCAAGACGATAGTTACCGGATAAGGCGCAGCGGTCGGGCTGAACGGGGGGTTCGTGC
ACACAGCCCAGCTTGGAGCGAACGACCTACACCGAACTGAGATACCTACAGCGTGAGCTATGAGAAAGCG
CCACGCTTCCCGAAGGGAGAAAGGCGGACAGGTATCCGGTAAGCGGCAGGGTCGGAACAGGAGAGCGCAC
GAGGGAGCTTCCAGGGGGAAACGCCTGGTATCTTTATAGTCCTGTCGGGTTTCGCCACCTCTGACTTGAG
CGTCGATTTTTGTGATGCTCGTCAGGGGGGCGGAGCCTATGGAAAAACGCCAGCAACGCGGCCTTTTTAC
GGTTCCTGCACTCTGTGGTCTCAAATGGTCGCTTGGTGGTCTTTGTTTCTGTACGGACTTCAGGTCGCTG
CACCTGCTTTAGCACGAGACCACGAA
Features (pLannotate 1.2.2; 5 found; start..end, strand, type, name):
     23..46      +  promoter       Pc promoter (fragment): intI1 (promoter lies within the coding sequence); class 1 integron promoter
    222..278     +  CDS            GmR (fragment): gentamycin acetyltransferase; aacC1; confers resistance to gentamycin
    289..1076    +  CDS            SmR (fragment): aminoglycoside adenylyltransferase (Murphy, 1985); aadA; confers resistance to spectinomycin and streptomycin
   1417..2005    +  rep_origin     ori: high-copy-number ColE1/pMB1/pBR322/pUC origin of replication
   2055..2110    +  sig_peptide    α-amylase signal sequence (fragment): signal sequence of α-amylase from Aspergillus niger
