[The description below was written by a language model from this plasmid's Addgene catalogue record and pLannotate feature annotations shown in this document.]
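Description:
pAGM9121_Ani-α Amylase SP is a small (about 2.1 kb) synthetic-biology donor plasmid built on the pAGM9121 backbone, which is generally known as a level 0 universal acceptor of the Golden Gate/Modular Cloning (MoClo) system. It is propagated in E. coli from a high-copy ColE1/pUC-type origin of replication and selected with spectinomycin. The resistance comes from an aadA aminoglycoside adenylyltransferase gene (annotated as SmR, conferring resistance to spectinomycin and streptomycin). This gene lies downstream of a fragment of the class 1 integron Pc promoter and a short remnant of a gentamicin acetyltransferase coding sequence. These appear to be leftovers of the integron-derived resistance cassette, and the short gentamicin fragment is not expected to be a functional marker.

The only payload is the signal peptide of Aspergillus niger α-amylase, annotated as a short signal sequence element of roughly 56 nt near the end of the sequence record. No eukaryotic promoter, terminator, reporter or downstream coding sequence is annotated, so the plasmid is a storage and donor module and not an expression construct. The flanking cloning sites and overhangs are not given in the record; the cloning method is listed only as restriction enzyme based, with the 5′ site unknown.

According to its stated purpose and the associated publication title, the plasmid belongs to a modular secretion toolkit for two yeast species, aimed at producing unspecific peroxygenases. The signal peptide part would be combined with other modules so that it is fused to the N-terminus of a target protein and directs that protein into the secretory pathway. Alternative secretion leaders can presumably be compared in this way.
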