Addgene plasmid #153503: pAGM9121_Ani- α Amylase SP
Purpose: Aspergillus niger α Amylase Signal Peptide Donor Plasmid
Depositing lab: Sylvestre Marillonnet. Depositing organization: Leibniz Institute of Plant Biochemistry (IPB). Publication: A modular two yeast species secretion system for the production and preparative application of unspecific peroxygenases. Pullmann P, Knorrscheidt A, Munch J, Palme PR, Hoehenwarter W, Marillonnet S, Alcalde M, Westermann B, Weissenborn MJ. Commun Biol. 2021 May 12;4(1):562. doi: 10.1038/s42003-021-02076-3. PubMed 33980981.
Backbone
  Vector backbone: pAGM9121
  Vector type: Synthetic Biology
Growth in bacteria
  Bacterial resistance: Spectinomycin, 50 μg/mL
  Growth temperature: 37°C
  Growth strain: DH5alpha
  Copy number: High Copy
Gene/Insert
  Gene/Insert name: α Amylase SP
  Species: Aspergillus niger
  Cloning method: Restriction Enzyme; 5′ cloning site Unknown (unknown if destroyed)
Terms and licenses: Academic/Nonprofit Terms; Industry Terms: Not Available to Industry
Depositor comments: Please visit https://www.biorxiv.org/content/10.1101/2020.07.22.216432v1 for bioRxiv preprint.
How to cite: pAGM9121_Ani- α Amylase SP was a gift from Sylvestre Marillonnet (Addgene plasmid # 153503 ; http://n2t.net/addgene:153503 ; RRID:Addgene_153503)
